>Addgene plasmid #105617 | MSCV-PIG-FLAG-TAF4(827-909) | addgene full sequence | sequence record 203715 | Addgene NGS Result
TGAAAGACCCCACCTGTAGGTTTGGCAAGCTAGCTTAAGTAACGCCATTTTGCAAGGCATGGAAAATACA
TAACTGAGAATAGAGAAGTTCAGATCAAGGTTAGGAACAGAGAGACAGCAGAATATGGGCCAAACAGGAT
ATCTGTGGTAAGCAGTTCCTGCCCCGGCTCAGGGCCAAGAACAGATGGTCCCCAGATGCGGTCCCGCCCT
CAGCAGTTTCTAGAGAACCATCAGATGTTTCCAGGGTGCCCCAAGGACCTGAAATGACCCTGTGCCTTAT
TTGAACTAACCAATCAGTTCGCTTCTCGCTTCTGTTCGCGCGCTTCTGCTCCCCGAGCTCAATAAAAGAG
CCCACAACCCCTCACTCGGCGCGCCAGTCCTCCGATAGACTGCGTCGCCCGGGTACCCGTATTCCCAATA
AAGCCTCTTGCTGTTTGCATCCGAATCGTGGACTCGCTGATCCTTGGGAGGGTCTCCTCAGATTGATTGA
CTGCCCACCTCGGGGGTCTTTCATTTGGAGGTTCCACCGAGATTTGGAGACCCCTGCCCAGGGACCACCG
ACCCCCCCGCCGGGAGGTAAGCTGGCCAGCGGTCGTTTCGTGTCTGTCTCTGTCTTTGTGCGTGTTTGTG
CCGGCATCTAATGTTTGCGCCTGCGTCTGTACTAGTTAGCTAACTAGCTCTGTATCTGGCGGACCCGTGG
TGGAACTGACGAGTTCTGAACACCCGGCCGCAACCCTGGGAGACGTCCCAGGGACTTTGGGGGCCGTTTT
TGTGGCCCGACCTGAGGAAGGGAGTCGATGTGGAATCCGACCCCGTCAGGATATGTGGTTCTGGTAGGAG
ACGAGAACCTAAAACAGTTCCCGCCTCCGTCTGAATTTTTGCTTTCGGTTTGGAACCGAAGCCGCGCGTC
TTGTCTGCTGCAGCGCTGCAGCATCGTTCTGTGTTGTCTCTGTCTGACTGTGTTTCTGTATTTGTCTGAA
AATTAGGGCCAGACTGTTACCACTCCCTTAAGTTTGACCTTAGGTCACTGGAAAGATGTCGAGCGGATCG
CTCACAACCAGTCGGTAGATGTCAAGAAGAGACGTTGGGTTACCTTCTGCTCTGCAGAATGGCCAACCTT
TAACGTCGGATGGCCGCGAGACGGCACCTTTAACCGAGACCTCATCACCCAGGTTAAGATCAAGGTCTTT
TCACCTGGCCCGCATGGACACCCAGACCAGGTCCCCTACATCGTGACCTGGGAAGCCTTGGCTTTTGACC
CCCCTCCCTGGGTCAAGCCCTTTGTACACCCTAAGCCTCCGCCTCCTCTTCCTCCATCCGCCCCGTCTCT
CCCCCTTGAACCTCCTCGTTCGACCCCGCCTCGATCCTCCCTTTATCCAGCCCTCACTCCTTCTCTAGGC
GCCGGAATTAGATCTGCCATGCCAAAGAAGAAGCGTAAGGTAGATTACAAAGACCATGACGGTGATTATA
AAGATCATGATATCGATTACAAGGATGACGATGACAAGGGAGGCCTCGAGGACACCTTCCTCCTCCCCGC
GCCTTTGCAGAGGAGGATACTGGAGATAGGTAAAAAGCACGGCATCACGGAACTGCATCCAGATGTAGTG
AGTTACGTGTCTCATGCCACACAGCAAAGGCTGCAGAATCTTGTAGAAAAAATATCTGAAACGGCTCAGC
AGAAAAACTTCTCTTATAAGGACGACGACAGATACGAGCAAGCGAGTGATGTCCGGGCTCAGCTCAAATT
CTTTGAACAACTGGATCAGTGAGAATTCTACCGGGTAGGGGAGGCGCTTTTCCCAAGGCAGTCTGGAGCA
TGCGCTTTAGCAGCCCCGCTGGGCACTTGGCGCTACACAAGTGGCCTCTGGCCTCGCACACATTCCACAT
CCACCGGTAGGCGCCAACCGGCTCCGTTCTTTGGTGGCCCCTTCGCGCCACCTTCTACTCCTCCCCTAGT
CAGGAAGTTCCCCCCCGCCCCGCAGCTCGCGTCGTGCAGGACGTGACAAATGGAAGTAGCACGTCTCACT
AGTCTCGTGCAGATGGACAGCACCGCTGAGCAATGGAAGCGGGTAGGCCTTTGGGGCAGCGGCCAATAGC
AGCTTTGCTCCTTCGCTTTCTGGGCTCAGAGGCTGGGAAGGGGTGGGTCCGGGGGCGGGCTCAGGGGCGG
GCTCAGGGGCGGGGCGGGCGCCCGAAGGTCCTCCGGAGGCCCGGCATTCTGCACGCTTCAAAAGCGCACG
TCTGCCGCGCTGTTCTCCTCTTCCTCATCTCCGGGCCTTTCGACCTGCAGCCCAAGCTTACCATGACCGA
GTACAAGCCCACGGTGCGCCTCGCCACCCGCGACGACGTCCCCAGGGCCGTACGCACCCTCGCCGCCGCG
TTCGCCGACTACCCCGCCACGCGCCACACCGTCGATCCGGACCGCCACATCGAGCGGGTCACCGAGCTGC
AAGAACTCTTCCTCACGCGCGTCGGGCTCGACATCGGCAAGGTGTGGGTCGCGGACGACGGCGCCGCGGT
GGCGGTCTGGACCACGCCGGAGAGCGTCGAAGCGGGGGCGGTGTTCGCCGAGATCGGCCCGCGCATGGCC
GAGTTGAGCGGTTCCCGGCTGGCCGCGCAGCAACAGATGGAAGGCCTCCTGGCGCCGCACCGGCCCAAGG
AGCCCGCGTGGTTCCTGGCCACCGTCGGCGTCTCGCCCGACCACCAGGGCAAGGGTCTGGGCAGCGCCGT
CGTGCTCCCCGGAGTGGAGGCGGCCGAGCGCGCCGGGGTGCCCGCCTTCCTGGAGACCTCCGCGCCCCGC
AACCTCCCCTTCTACGAGCGGCTCGGCTTCACCGTCACCGCCGACGTCGAGGTGCCCGAAGGACCGCGCA
CCTGGTGCATGACCCGCAAGCCCGGTGCCTGACGCCCGCCCCACGACCCGCAGCGCCCGACCGAAAGGAG
CGCACGACCCCATGCATCCAATTCCGCCCCCCCCCCCTAACGTTACTGGCCGAAGCCGCTTGGAATAAGG
CCGGTGTGCGTTTGTCTATATGTTATTTTCCACCATATTGCCGTCTTTTGGCAATGTGAGGGCCCGGAAA
CCTGGCCCTGTCTTCTTGACGAGCATTCCTAGGGGTCTTTCCCCTCTCGCCAAAGGAATGCAAGGTCTGT
TGAATGTCGTGAAGGAAGCAGTTCCTCTGGAAGCTTCTTGAAGACAAACAACGTCTGTAGCGACCCTTTG
CAGGCAGCGGAACCCCCCACCTGGCGACAGGTGCCTCTGCGGCCAAAAGCCACGTGTATAAGATACACCT
GCAAAGGCGGCACAACCCCAGTGCCACGTTGTGAGTTGGATAGTTGTGGAAAGAGTCAAATGGCTCTCCT
CAAGCGTATTCAACAAGGGGCTGAAGGATGCCCAGAAGGTACCCCATTGTATGGGATCTGATCTGGGGCC
TCGGTGCACATGCTTTACATGTGTTTAGTCGAGGTTAAAAAAACGTCTAGGCCCCCCGAACCACGGGGAC
GTGGTTTTCCTTTGAAAAACACGATGATAATATGGCCACAACCATGGTGAGCAAGGGCGAGGAGCTGTTC
ACCGGGGTGGTGCCCATCCTGGTCGAGCTGGACGGCGACGTAAACGGCCACAAGTTCAGCGTGTCTGGCG
AGGGCGAGGGCGATGCCACCTACGGCAAGCTGACCCTGAAGTTCATCTGCACCACCGGCAAGCTGCCCGT
GCCCTGGCCCACCCTCGTGACCACCCTGACCTACGGCGTGCAGTGCTTCAGCCGCTACCCCGACCACATG
AAGCAGCACGACTTCTTCAAGTCCGCCATGCCCGAAGGCTACGTCCAGGAGCGCACCATCTTCTTCAAGG
ACGACGGCAACTACAAGACCCGCGCCGAGGTGAAGTTCGAGGGCGACACCCTGGTGAACCGCATCGAGCT
GAAGGGCATCGACTTCAAGGAGGACGGCAACATCCTGGGGCACAAGCTGGAGTACAACTACAACAGCCAC
AACGTCTATATCATGGCCGACAAGCAGAAGAACGGCATCAAGGCGAACTTCAAGATCCGCCACAACATCG
AGGACGGCAGCGTGCAGCTCGCCGACCACTACCAGCAGAACACCCCCATCGGCGACGGCCCCGTGCTGCT
GCCCGACAACCACTACCTGAGCACCCAGTCCGCCCTGAGCAAAGACCCCAACGAGAAGCGCGATCACATG
GTCCTGCTGGAGTTCGTGACCGCCGCCGGGATCACTCTCGGCATGGACGAGCTGTACAAGTAATGAATTA
ATTAAGAATTATCAAGCTTATCGATACCGTCGACCTGCAGCCAAGCTTATCGATAAAATAAAAGATTTTA
TTTAGTCTCCAGAAAAAGGGGGGAATGAAAGACCCCACCTGTAGGTTTGGCAAGCTAGCTTAAGTAACGC
CATTTTGCAAGGCATGGAAAATACATAACTGAGAATAGAGAAGTTCAGATCAAGGTTAGGAACAGAGAGA
CAGCAGAATATGGGCCAAACAGGATATCTGTGGTAAGCAGTTCCTGCCCCGGCTCAGGGCCAAGAACAGA
TGGTCCCCAGATGCGGTCCCGCCCTCAGCAGTTTCTAGAGAACCATCAGATGTTTCCAGGGTGCCCCAAG
GACCTGAAATGACCCTGTGCCTTATTTGAACTAACCAATCAGTTCGCTTCTCGCTTCTGTTCGCGCGCTT
CTGCTCCCCGAGCTCAATAAAAGAGCCCACAACCCCTCACTCGGCGCGCCAGTCCTCCGATAGACTGCGT
CGCCCGGGTACCCGTGTATCCAATAAACCCTCTTGCAGTTGCATCCGACTTGTGGTCTCGCTGTTCCTTG
GGAGGGTCTCCTCTGAGTGATTGACTACCCGTCAGCGGGGGTCTTTCATGGGTAACAGTTTCTTGAAGTT
GGAGAACAACATTCTGAGGGTAGGAGTCGAATATTAAGTAATCCTGACTCAATTAGCCACTGTTTTGAAT
CCACATACTCCAATACTCCTGAAATAGTTCATTATGGACAGCGCAGAAAGAGCTGGGGAGAATTGTGAAA
TTGTTATCCGCTCACAATTCCACACAACATACGAGCCGGAAGCATAAAGTGTAAAGCCTGGGGTGCCTAA
TGAGTGAGCTAACTCACATTAATTGCGTTGCGCTCACTGCCCGCTTTCCAGTCGGGAAACCTGTCGTGCC
AGCTGCATTAATGAATCGGCCAACGCGCGGGGAGAGGCGGTTTGCGTATTGGGCGCTCTTCCGCTTCCTC
GCTCACTGACTCGCTGCGCTCGGTCGTTCGGCTGCGGCGAGCGGTATCAGCTCACTCAAAGGCGGTAATA
CGGTTATCCACAGAATCAGGGGATAACGCAGGAAAGAACATGTGAGCAAAAGGCCAGCAAAAGGCCAGGA
ACCGTAAAAAGGCCGCGTTGCTGGCGTTTTTCCATAGGCTCCGCCCCCCTGACGAGCATCACAAAAATCG
ACGCTCAAGTCAGAGGTGGCGAAACCCGACAGGACTATAAAGATACCAGGCGTTTCCCCCTGGAAGCTCC
CTCGTGCGCTCTCCTGTTCCGACCCTGCCGCTTACCGGATACCTGTCCGCCTTTCTCCCTTCGGGAAGCG
TGGCGCTTTCTCATAGCTCACGCTGTAGGTATCTCAGTTCGGTGTAGGTCGTTCGCTCCAAGCTGGGCTG
TGTGCACGAACCCCCCGTTCAGCCCGACCGCTGCGCCTTATCCGGTAACTATCGTCTTGAGTCCAACCCG
GTAAGACACGACTTATCGCCACTGGCAGCAGCCACTGGTAACAGGATTAGCAGAGCGAGGTATGTAGGCG
GTGCTACAGAGTTCTTGAAGTGGTGGCCTAACTACGGCTACACTAGAAGAACAGTATTTGGTATCTGCGC
TCTGCTGAAGCCAGTTACCTTCGGAAAAAGAGTTGGTAGCTCTTGATCCGGCAAACAAACCACCGCTGGT
AGCGGTGGTTTTTTTGTTTGCAAGCAGCAGATTACGCGCAGAAAAAAAGGATCTCAAGAAGATCCTTTGA
TCTTTTCTACGGGGTCTGACGCTCAGTGGAACGAAAACTCACGTTAAGGGATTTTGGTCATGAGATTATC
AAAAAGGATCTTCACCTAGATCCTTTTAAATTAAAAATGAAGTTTTAAATCAATCTAAAGTATATATGAG
TAAACTTGGTCTGACAGTTACCAATGCTTAATCAGTGAGGCACCTATCTCAGCGATCTGTCTATTTCGTT
CATCCATAGTTGCCTGACTCCCCGTCGTGTAGATAACTACGATACGGGAGGGCTTACCATCTGGCCCCAG
TGCTGCAATGATACCGCGAGACCCACGCTCACCGGCTCCAGATTTATCAGCAATAAACCAGCCAGCCGGA
AGGGCCGAGCGCAGAAGTGGTCCTGCAACTTTATCCGCCTCCATCCAGTCTATTAATTGTTGCCGGGAAG
CTAGAGTAAGTAGTTCGCCAGTTAATAGTTTGCGCAACGTTGTTGCCATTGCTACAGGCATCGTGGTGTC
ACGCTCGTCGTTTGGTATGGCTTCATTCAGCTCCGGTTCCCAACGATCAAGGCGAGTTACATGATCCCCC
ATGTTGTGCAAAAAAGCGGTTAGCTCCTTCGGTCCTCCGATCGTTGTCAGAAGTAAGTTGGCCGCAGTGT
TATCACTCATGGTTATGGCAGCACTGCATAATTCTCTTACTGTCATGCCATCCGTAAGATGCTTTTCTGT
GACTGGTGAGTACTCAACCAAGTCATTCTGAGAATAGTGTATGCGGCGACCGAGTTGCTCTTGCCCGGCG
TCAATACGGGATAATACCGCGCCACATAGCAGAACTTTAAAAGTGCTCATCATTGGAAAACGTTCTTCGG
GGCGAAAACTCTCAAGGATCTTACCGCTGTTGAGATCCAGTTCGATGTAACCCACTCGTGCACCCAACTG
ATCTTCAGCATCTTTTACTTTCACCAGCGTTTCTGGGTGAGCAAAAACAGGAAGGCAAAATGCCGCAAAA
AAGGGAATAAGGGCGACACGGAAATGTTGAATACTCATACTCTTCCTTTTTCAATATTATTGAAGCATTT
ATCAGGGTTATTGTCTCATGAGCGGATACATATTTGAATGTATTTAGAAAAATAAACAAATAGGGGTTCC
GCGCACATTTCCCCGAAAAGTGCCACCTGACGTCTAAGAAACCATTATTATCATGACATTAACCTATAAA
AATAGGCGTATCACGAGGCCCTTTCGTCTCGCGCGTTTCGGTGATGACGGTGAAAACCTCTGACACATGC
AGCTCCCGGAGACGGTCACAGCTTGTCTGTAAGCGGATGCCGGGAGCAGACAAGCCCGTCAGGGCGCGTC
AGCGGGTGTTGGCGGGTGTCGGGGCTGGCTTAACTATGCGGCATCAGAGCAGATTGTACTGAGAGTGCAC
CATATGCGGTGTGAAATACCGCACAGATGCGTAAGGAGAAAATACCGCATCAGGCGCCATTCGCCATTCA
GGCTGCGCAACTGTTGGGAAGGGCGATCGGTGCGGGCCTCTTCGCTATTACGCCAGCTGGCGAAAGGGGG
ATGTGCTGCAAGGCGATTAAGTTGGGTAACGCCAGGGTTTTCCCAGTCACGACGTTGTAAAACGACGGCG
CAAGGAATGGTGCATGCAAGGAGATGGCGCCCAACAGTCCCCCGGCCACGGGGCCTGCCACCATACCCAC
GCCGAAACAAGCGCTCATGAGCCCGAAGTGGCGAGCCCGATCTTCCCCATCGGTGATGTCGGCGATATAG
GCGCCAGCAACCGCACCTGTGGCGCCGGTGATGCCGGCCACGATGCGTCCGGCGTAGAGGCGATTAGTCC
AATTTGTTAAAGACAGGATATCAGTGGTCCAGGCTCTAGTTTTGACTCAACAATATCACCAGCTGAAGCC
TATAGAGTACGAGCCATAGATAAAATAAAAGATTTTATTTAGTCTCCAGAAAAAGGGGGGAA
Features (pLannotate 1.2.2; 23 found; start..end, strand, type, name):
    579..920     +  misc_feature   MESV Ψ: packaging signal of murine embryonic stem cell virus
    987..1403    +  CDS            gag (truncated): truncated Moloney murine leukemia virus (MMLV) gag gene lacking the start codon
   1446..1508    +  CDS            3xFLAG: three tandem FLAG® epitope tags, followed by an enterokinase cleavage site
   1518..1769    +  CDS            TAF4 (fragment): TAF4_HUMAN - Also known as TAF2C, TAF2C1, TAF4A, TAFII130, TAFII135. Experimental evidence at protein level: Swiss-Prot protein existence level 1. Part of the TFIID complex, a multimeric protein complex that plays a central role in mediating promoter responses to various activators and repressors. Potentiates transcriptional activation by the AF-2S of the retinoic acid, vitamin D3 and thyroid hormone. From Homo sapiens (Human).
   1783..2282    +  promoter       PGK promoter: mouse phosphoglycerate kinase 1 promoter
   2303..2902    +  CDS            PuroR: puromycin N-acetyltransferase; pac from Streptomyces alboniger; confers resistance to puromycin
   3068..3530    +  misc_feature   IRES: internal ribosome entry site (IRES) of the encephalomyocarditis virus (EMCV)
   3544..4263    +  CDS            EGFP: the original enhanced GFP (Yang et al., 1996) mammalian codon-optimized
   4280..4306    +  misc_feature   MCS (fragment): pBluescript multiple cloning site
   4365..4879    +  LTR            3' LTR: 3' long terminal repeat from murine embryonic stem cell virus
   5041..5057    -  protein_bind   lac operator: The lac repressor binds to the lac operator to inhibit transcription in E. coli. This inhibition can be relieved by adding lactose or isopropyl-β-D-thiogalactopyranoside (IPTG). lac repressor encoded by lacI
   5065..5095    -  promoter       lac promoter: promoter for the E. coli lac operon
   5110..5131    -  protein_bind   CAP binding site: CAP binding activates transcription in the presence of cAMP. E. coli catabolite activator protein
   5144..5236    -  CDS            lacI (fragment): lac repressor; lacI; The lac repressor binds to the lac operator to inhibit transcription in E. coli. This inhibition can be relieved by adding lactose or isopropyl-β-D-thiogalactopyranoside (IPTG).
   5419..6007    -  rep_origin     ori: high-copy-number ColE1/pMB1/pBR322/pUC origin of replication
   6178..7038    -  CDS            AmpR: β-lactamase; bla; confers resistance to ampicillin, carbenicillin, and related antibiotics
   7039..7143    -  promoter       AmpR promoter: bla
   7238..7273    +  CDS            rop (fragment): Rop protein, which maintains plasmids at low copy number; rop
   7375..7474    +  misc_feature   bom (fragment): basis of mobility region from pBR322
   7480..7629    -  CDS            lacZα (fragment): LacZα fragment of β-galactosidase; lacZ fragment
   7629..7830    -  CDS            TcR (fragment): tetracycline efflux protein; tet; confers resistance to tetracycline
   7831..7929    +  CDS            env (fragment): murine leukemia virus gPr80 envelope polyprotein precursor; env; proteolytically cleaved into gp70SU and p15TM subunits
   7971..515     +  LTR            5' LTR (across the origin): 5' long terminal repeat from murine embryonic stem cell virus
