[The description below was written by a language model from this plasmid's Addgene catalogue record and pLannotate feature annotations shown in this document.]
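Description:
MSCV-PIG-FLAG-TAF4(827-909) is a gammaretroviral mammalian expression plasmid of about 8 kb, built on the pMSCV-PGK-puro-IRES-GFP ("PIG") backbone. It is maintained in E. coli through a high-copy ColE1/pUC-type origin and an ampicillin resistance gene. The bacterial portion also carries several non-functional remnants of earlier cloning vectors, including fragments of lacI, lacZα, rop, bom and the tetracycline resistance gene. The retroviral cassette is bounded by murine embryonic stem cell virus 5' and 3' LTRs. It contains the Ψ packaging signal and a truncated, start-codon-less gag segment, which together allow the transcribed genome to be packaged into virions when the structural proteins are supplied in trans by a packaging cell line or helper plasmids.

Downstream of the packaging region, the 5' LTR drives an N-terminal 3xFLAG epitope fused to residues 827–909 of TAF4, a short fragment that the record describes as the histone-fold domain (HFD) of this TFIID subunit. The catalogue entry lists the insert as mouse, whereas the automated annotation matched it to the human TAF4 protein entry, which probably reflects conservation between the orthologues. A second, internal transcription unit follows, in which the mouse PGK promoter expresses puromycin N-acetyltransferase and, via an EMCV IRES, EGFP. Transduced cells can therefore be selected with puromycin and tracked or sorted by green fluorescence.

The construct is intended for stable retroviral expression of the isolated, FLAG-tagged TAF4 domain, which can be detected or immunoprecipitated through the tag. The associated publication concerns perturbation of TFIID and SAGA in relation to MYB and acute myeloid leukemia.
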