Addgene plasmid #105617: MSCV-PIG-FLAG-TAF4(827-909)
Purpose: retrovirally express mouse TAF4 HFD with 3*FLAG at N terminal, GFP marker and puro resistance,
Depositing lab: Christopher Vakoc. Depositing organization: Cold Spring Harbor Laboratory. Publication: A TFIID-SAGA Perturbation that Targets MYB and Suppresses Acute Myeloid Leukemia. Xu Y, Milazzo JP, Somerville TDD, Tarumoto Y, Huang YH, Ostrander EL, Wilkinson JE, Challen GA, Vakoc CR. Cancer Cell. 2018 Jan 8;33(1):13-28.e8. doi: 10.1016/j.ccell.2017.12.002. PubMed 29316427.
Backbone
  Vector backbone: pMSCV-PGK-puro-IRES-GFP
  Vector type: Mammalian Expression, Retroviral
  Selectable markers: Puromycin
Growth in bacteria
  Bacterial resistance: Ampicillin, 100 μg/mL
  Growth temperature: 37°C
  Growth strain: NEB Stable
  Copy number: Unknown
Gene/Insert
  Gene/Insert name: FLAG tagged TAF4 HFD-827-909
  Species: M. musculus (mouse)
  Entrez Gene: Taf4 (a.k.a. 135kDa, AI450312, TAFII130, TAFII135, Taf2c1, Taf4a)
  Promoter: MSCV-LTR
  Tag / fusion protein: 3*FLAG (N terminal on backbone)
  Cloning method: Ligation Independent Cloning
  Sequencing primers: 5′ CCC TTG AAC CTC CTC GTT CGA CC; 3′ GAG ACG TGC TAC TTC CAT TTG TC
Terms and licenses: Academic/Nonprofit Terms; Industry Terms: Not Available to Industry
How to cite: MSCV-PIG-FLAG-TAF4(827-909) was a gift from Christopher Vakoc (Addgene plasmid # 105617 ; http://n2t.net/addgene:105617 ; RRID:Addgene_105617)
